Addgene plasmid #112808: pAC-U61-SapI
Purpose: (Empty Backbone) gRNA cloning vector for expressing 1-3 gRNAs in Drosophila
Depositing lab: Chun Han. Depositing organization: Cornell University. Publication: Robust CRISPR/Cas9-Mediated Tissue Specific Mutagenesis Reveals Gene Redundancy and Perdurance in Drosophila. Poe AR, Wang B, Sapar ML, Ji H, Li K, Onabajo T, Fazliyeva R, Gibbs M, Qiu Y, Hu Y, Han C. Genetics. 2018 Nov 30. pii: genetics.118.301736. doi: 10.1534/genetics.118.301736. PubMed 30504366.
Backbone
  Vector backbone: pAC
  Vector type: Bacterial Expression
Growth in bacteria
  Bacterial resistance: Ampicillin, 100 μg/mL
  Growth temperature: 37°C
  Growth strain: DH5alpha
  Copy number: High Copy
Gene/Insert
  Gene/Insert name: None
Terms and licenses: Academic/Nonprofit Terms; Industry Terms: Not Available to Industry
Depositor comments: D. melanogaster (fly) U6:1-gRNAcore-U6:3fl size is 1126 bp For more information about the Han Lab Drosophila Transgenic Vectors, please visit: https://han.wicmb.cornell.edu/han-lab-drosophila-transgenic-vectors/
How to cite: pAC-U61-SapI was a gift from Chun Han (Addgene plasmid # 112808 ; http://n2t.net/addgene:112808 ; RRID:Addgene_112808)
