[The description below was written by a language model from this plasmid's Addgene catalogue record and pLannotate feature annotations shown in this document.]
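Description:
pAC-U61-SapI is an empty gRNA cloning backbone built on the pAC vector, intended for making transgenic Drosophila that express one to three guide RNAs for CRISPR/Cas9 mutagenesis. Although catalogued as a bacterial expression vector, bacteria serve only as the propagation host. The 9.2 kb plasmid carries a high-copy ColE1/pUC-type origin and an AmpR (β-lactamase) cassette with its own promoter for ampicillin selection, along with small leftover fragments of the pBR322 bom and rop regions.

The functional cassette consists of the Drosophila U6:1 RNA polymerase III promoter, which on the circular map sits immediately upstream of a Streptococcus pyogenes Cas9 gRNA scaffold. The depositor describes this unit as U6:1-gRNAcore-U6:3fl, about 1.1 kb in size. The "U6:3fl" portion presumably refers to U6:3 flanking sequence downstream of the scaffold, but it is not annotated in the feature table. The name suggests that spacer sequences, or multi-gRNA fragments, are inserted through SapI sites between promoter and scaffold, although those sites are not annotated and the record does not explain how multiple guides are arranged.

For fly transgenesis, the plasmid provides a φC31 attB site for integrase-mediated insertion into genomic attP landing sites. It also carries P element 5' and 3' ends, which could support transposase-mediated integration. A full mini-white gene serves as the eye-colour marker for identifying transformants, and a few additional short mini-white fragments appear to be cloning remnants. The associated publication concerns tissue-specific CRISPR/Cas9 mutagenesis, in which ubiquitously expressed gRNA transgenes such as those built in this vector are combined with tissue-restricted Cas9.
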