Features (pLannotate 1.2.2; 14 found; start..end, strand, type, name):
     20..95      +  misc_RNA       gRNA scaffold: guide RNA scaffold for the Streptococcus pyogenes CRISPR/Cas9 system
    405..637     +  misc_feature   P element 3' end: P element 3' end
    637..1140    +  gene           mini-white (fragment): white; This modified version of the white gene lacks part of the first intron.
   1139..1161    -  misc_feature   bom (fragment): basis of mobility region from pBR322
   1181..1250    +  protein_bind   attB: attB site for the φC31 integrase (Groth et al., 2000) phage φC31 integrase
   1443..1493    -  misc_feature   bom (fragment): basis of mobility region from pBR322
   1595..1630    -  CDS            rop (fragment): Rop protein, which maintains plasmids at low copy number; rop
   1725..1829    +  promoter       AmpR promoter: bla
   1830..2690    +  CDS            AmpR: β-lactamase; bla; confers resistance to ampicillin, carbenicillin, and related antibiotics
   2861..3449    +  rep_origin     ori: high-copy-number ColE1/pMB1/pBR322/pUC origin of replication
   3455..3683    +  CDS            mini-white (fragment): Drosophila white gene eye color pigment; white; This is a modified version of the white gene lacking part of the first intron.
   3684..4269    +  misc_feature   P element 5' end: No description available
   4280..8399    -  gene           mini-white: white; This modified version of the white gene lacks part of the first intron.
   8433..9229    +  promoter       dU6-1 promoter: RNA polymerase III promoter for Drosophila U6-1 snRNA (Port et al., 2014)
>Addgene plasmid #112808 | pAC-U61-SapI | addgene full sequence | sequence record 214681 | Addgene NGS Result
GGAAGAGCGAGGCTCTTCTGTTTTAGAGCTAGAAATAGCAAGTTAAAATAAGGCTAGTCCGTTATCAACT
TGAAAAAGTGGCACCGAGTCGGTGCTTTTTTGCCTACCTGGAGCCTGAGAGTTGTTCAATAAAATAAAAA
TGTTTCGTTTTTTTGCTTTCGCCAGTATTTATTATTTTTCATCAATATGTATTCAATTTGGTATGTATTT
AGTAATTGTAATATATAGACAATGGTTTTCCGTTGACGTACATACATCTGACGTGTGTTTATTTAGACAT
AATAGTTATGTTTTCACATCTTTTTAATGTTCGCTTAATGCGTATGCATTCTAGAGTCGACCTCGAACGT
TAACGTTAACGTAACGTTAACTCGAGGCCTCGAGGTCGACCTGCAGCCAAGCTTTGCGTACTCGCAAATT
ATTAAAAATAAAACTTTAAAAATAATTTCGTCTAATTAATATTATGAGTTAATTCAAACCCCACGGACAT
GCTAAGGGTTAATCAACAATCATATCGCTGTCTCACTCAGACTCAATACGACACTCAGAATACTATTCCT
TTCACTCGCACTTATTGCAAGCATACGTTAAGTGGATGTCTCTTGCCGACGGGACCACCTTATGTTATTT
CATCATGGTCTGGCCATTCTCATCGTGAGCTTCCGGGTGCTCGCATATCTGGCTCTAAGACTTCGGGCCC
GACGCAAGGAGTAGCCGACATATATCCGAAATAACTGCTTGTTTTTTTTTTTTACCATTATTACCATCGT
GTTTACTGTTTATTGCCCCCTCAAAAAGCTAATGTAATTATATTTGTGCCAATAAAAACAAGATATGACC
TATAGAATACAAGTATTTCCCCTTCGAACATCCCCACAAGTAGACTTTGGATTTGTCTTCTAACCAAAAG
ACTTACACACCTGCATACCTTACATCAAAAACTCGTTTATCGCTACATAAAACACCGGGATATATTTTTT
ATATACATACTTTTCAAATCGCGCGCCCTCTTCATAATTCACCTCCACCACACCACGTTTCGTAGTTGCT
CTTTCGCTGTCTCCCACCCGCTCTCCGCAACACATTCACCTTTTGTTCGACGACCTTGGAGCGACTGTCG
TTAGTTCCGCGCGATTCGGTGCGGTATTTCACACCGCATATCGACGATGTAGGTCACGGTCTCGAAGCCG
CGGTGCGGGTGCCAGGGCGTGCCCTTGGGCTCCCCGGGCGCGTACTCCACCTCACCCATCTGGTCCATCA
TGATGAACGGGTCGAGGTGGCGGTAGTTGATCCCGGCGAACGCGCGGCGCACCGGGAAGCCCTCGCCCTC
GAAACCGCTGGGCGCGGTGGTCACGGTGAGCACGGGACGTGCGACGGCGTCGGCGGGTGCGGATACGCGG
GGCAGCGTCAGCGGGTTCTCGACGGTCACGGCGGGCATGTCGATATGGTGCACTCTCAGTACAATCTGCT
CTGATGCCGCATAGTTAAGCCAGCCCCGACACCCGCCAACACCCGCTGACGCGCCCTGACGGGCTTGTCT
GCTCCCGGCATCCGCTTACAGACAAGCTGTGACCGTCTCCGGGAGCTGCATGTGTCAGAGGTTTTCACCG
TCATCACCGAAACGCGCGAGACGAAAGGGCCTCGTGATACGCCTATTTTTATAGGTTAATGTCATGATAA
TAATGGTTTCTTAGACGTCAGGTGGCACTTTTCGGGGAAATGTGCGCGGAACCCCTATTTGTTTATTTTT
CTAAATACATTCAAATATGTATCCGCTCATGAGACAATAACCCTGATAAATGCTTCAATAATATTGAAAA
AGGAAGAGTATGAGTATTCAACATTTCCGTGTCGCCCTTATTCCCTTTTTTGCGGCATTTTGCCTTCCTG
TTTTTGCTCACCCAGAAACGCTGGTGAAAGTAAAAGATGCTGAAGATCAGTTGGGTGCACGAGTGGGTTA
CATCGAACTGGATCTCAACAGCGGTAAGATCCTTGAGAGTTTTCGCCCCGAAGAACGTTTTCCAATGATG
AGCACTTTTAAAGTTCTGCTATGTGGCGCGGTATTATCCCGTATTGACGCCGGGCAAGAGCAACTCGGTC
GCCGCATACACTATTCTCAGAATGACTTGGTTGAGTACTCACCAGTCACAGAAAAGCATCTTACGGATGG
CATGACAGTAAGAGAATTATGCAGTGCTGCCATAACCATGAGTGATAACACTGCGGCCAACTTACTTCTG
ACAACGATCGGAGGACCGAAGGAGCTAACCGCTTTTTTGCACAACATGGGGGATCATGTAACTCGCCTTG
ATCGTTGGGAACCGGAGCTGAATGAAGCCATACCAAACGACGAGCGTGACACCACGATGCCTGTAGCAAT
GGCAACAACGTTGCGCAAACTATTAACTGGCGAACTACTTACTCTAGCTTCCCGGCAACAATTAATAGAC
TGGATGGAGGCGGATAAAGTTGCAGGACCACTTCTGCGCTCGGCCCTTCCGGCTGGCTGGTTTATTGCTG
ATAAATCTGGAGCCGGTGAGCGTGGGTCTCGCGGTATCATTGCAGCACTGGGGCCAGATGGTAAGCCCTC
CCGTATCGTAGTTATCTACACGACGGGGAGTCAGGCAACTATGGATGAACGAAATAGACAGATCGCTGAG
ATAGGTGCCTCACTGATTAAGCATTGGTAACTGTCAGACCAAGTTTACTCATATATACTTTAGATTGATT
TAAAACTTCATTTTTAATTTAAAAGGATCTAGGTGAAGATCCTTTTTGATAATCTCATGACCAAAATCCC
TTAACGTGAGTTTTCGTTCCACTGAGCGTCAGACCCCGTAGAAAAGATCAAAGGATCTTCTTGAGATCCT
TTTTTTCTGCGCGTAATCTGCTGCTTGCAAACAAAAAAACCACCGCTACCAGCGGTGGTTTGTTTGCCGG
ATCAAGAGCTACCAACTCTTTTTCCGAAGGTAACTGGCTTCAGCAGAGCGCAGATACCAAATACTGTTCT
TCTAGTGTAGCCGTAGTTAGGCCACCACTTCAAGAACTCTGTAGCACCGCCTACATACCTCGCTCTGCTA
ATCCTGTTACCAGTGGCTGCTGCCAGTGGCGATAAGTCGTGTCTTACCGGGTTGGACTCAAGACGATAGT
TACCGGATAAGGCGCAGCGGTCGGGCTGAACGGGGGGTTCGTGCACACAGCCCAGCTTGGAGCGAACGAC
CTACACCGAACTGAGATACCTACAGCGTGAGCTATGAGAAAGCGCCACGCTTCCCGAAGGGAGAAAGGCG
GACAGGTATCCGGTAAGCGGCAGGGTCGGAACAGGAGAGCGCACGAGGGAGCTTCCAGGGGGAAACGCCT
GGTATCTTTATAGTCCTGTCGGGTTTCGCCACCTCTGACTTGAGCGTCGATTTTTGTGATGCTCGTCAGG
GGGGCGGAGCCTATGGAAAAACGCCTTCTTCTTGAACTCGGGCTCGGTGCCAGTATACCTCAAATGGTTG
TCGTACCTCTCATGGTTCCGTTACGCCAACGAGGGTCTGCTGATTAACCAATGGGCGGACGTGGAGCCGG
GCGAAATTAGCTGCACATCGTCGAACACCACGTGCCCCAGTTCGGGCAAGGTCATCCTGGAGACGCTTAA
CTTCTCCGCCGCCGATCTGCCGCTGGACTACGTGGGTCTGGCCCATGATGAAATAACATAAGGTGGTCCC
GTCGATAGCCGAAGCTTACCGAAGTATACACTTAAATTCAGTGCACGTTTGCTTGTTGAGAGGAAAGGTT
GTGTGCGGACGAATTTTTTTTTGAAAACATTAACCCTTACGTGGAATAAAAAAAAATGAAATATTGCAAA
TTTTGCTGCAAAGCTGTGACTGGAGTAAAATTAATTCACGTGCCGAAGTGTGCTATTAAGAGAAAATTGT
GGGAGCAGAGCCTTGGGTGCAGCCTTGGTGAAAACTCCCAAATTTGTGATACCCACTTTAATGATTCGCA
GTGGAAGGCTGCACCTGCAAAAGGTCAGACATTTAAAAGGAGGCGACTCAACGCAGATGCCGTACCTAGT
AAAGTGATAGAGCCTGAACCAGAAAAGATAAAAGAAGGCTATACCAGTGGGAGTACACAAACAGAGTAAG
TTTGAATAGTAAAAAAAATCATTTATGTAAACAATAACGTGACTGTGCGTTAGGTCCTGTTCATTGTTTA
ATGAAAATAAGAGCTTGAGGGAAAAAATTCGTACTTTGGAGTACGAAATGCGTCGTTTAGAGCAGCAGCC
GAATTAATTCTAGTTCCAGTGAAATCCAAGCATTTTCTAAATTAAATGTATTCTTATTATTATAGTTGTT
ATTTTTGATATATATAAACAACACTATTATGCCCACCATTTTTTTGAGATGCATCTACACAAGGAACAAA
CACTGGATGTCACTTTCAGTTCAAATTGTAACGCTAATCACTCCGAACAGGTCACAAAAAATTACCTTAA
AAAGTCATAATATTAAATTAGAATAAATATAGCTGTGAGGGAAATATATACAAATATATTGGAGCAAATA
AATTGTACATACAAATATTTATTACTAATTTCTATTGAGACGAAATGAACCACTCGGAACCATTTGAGCG
AACCGAATCGCGCGGAACTAACGACAGTCGCTCCAAGGTCGTCGAACAAAAGGTGAATGTGTTGCGGAGA
GCGGGTGGGAGACAGCGAAAGAGCAACTACGAAACGTGGTGTGGTGGAGGTGAATTATGAAGAGGGCGCG
CGATTTGAAAAGTATGTATATAAAAAATATATCCCGGTGTTTTATGTAGCGATAAACGAGTTTTTGATGT
AAGGTATGCAGGTGTGTAAGTCTTTTGGTTAGAAGACAAATCCAAAGTCTACTTGTGGGGATGTTCGAAG
GGGAAATACTTGTATTCTATAGGTCATATCTTGTTTTTATTGGCACAAATATAATTACATTAGCTTTTTG
AGGGGGCAATAAACAGTAAACACGATGGTAATAATGGTAAAAAAAAAAAACAAGCAGTTATTTCGGATAT
ATGTCGGCTACTCCTTGCGTCGGGCCCGAAGTCTTAGAGCCAGATATGCGAGCACCCGGAAGCTCACGAT
GAGAATGGCCAGACCCACGTAGTCCAGCGGCAGATCGGCGGCGGAGAAGTTAAGCGTCTCCAGGATGACC
TTGCCCGAACTGGGGCACGTGGTGTTCGACGATGTGCAGCTAATTTCGCCCGGCTCCACGTCCGCCCATT
GGTTAATCAGCAGACCCTCGTTGGCGTAACGGAACCATGAGAGGTACGACAACCATTTGAGGTATACTGG
CACCGAGCCCGAGTTCAAGAAGAAGCCGCCAAAGAGCAGGAATGGTATGATAACCGGCGGACCCACAGAC
AGCGCCATCGAGGTCGAGGAGCTGGCGCAGGATATTAGATATCCGAAGGACGTTGACACATTGGCCACCA
GAGTGACCAGCGCCAGGCAGTTGAAGAAGTGCAGCACTCCGGCCCGCAGTCCGATCATCGGATAGGCAAT
CGCCGTGAAGACCAGTGGCACTGTGAGAAAAAGCGGCAATTCGGCAATCGTTTTGCCCAGAAAGTATGTG
TCACAGCGATAAAGTCGACTTCGGGCCTCCCTCATAAAAACTGGCAGCTCTGAGGTGAACACCTAAATCG
AATCGATTCATTAGAAAGTTAGTAAATTATTGAAATGCAAATGTATTCTAAACATGACTTACATTTATCG
TGGCAAAGACGTTTTGAAAGGTCATGTTGGTCAGGAAGAGGAAGATGGCTCCGTTGATATTCATCACACC
CACTTGCGTGAGTTGTTGGCCCAAAAAGATGAGGCCAATCAAGATGGCAACCATCTGCAAATTAAAATGT
TACTCGCATCTCATTAATATTCGCGAGTTAAATGAAATTTATTTATCTTCTGCAAAACTATAAACTATAC
ATCTCATTGAAAAAAACTAAGAAGGGTGTGGAATCAGGCAATTCTATCTAAAATCTAGCGAATTTGTTTC
CAAGAATTGTAAGCGTTATATCATTTGTTTCCACTGGAACCACTCACCGTTGTCTGAATAAGTCGCACTT
TTACGAGGAGTGGTTCCTTGAGCACCGACAGCCAGGATCGCCACAGGACCGCCCGGAACTGCATGAACCA
GGTGGCCTTGTAGGTGTACCCATTCTCCGGCTGCTCCAGTGGCTTCTCCAGATTTTTGGTGGCCAACAAC
TGCTCCATATCCCGGGCTACTTTGCTAATGGCAAAATTGTCGCATATCTTGGCGATCCGATCACGGGACT
CGATCTCCCGTCCGGGCACAACGGCCAACACCTGTACGTAAAAGTCCGCCGGATTGTAGTTGGTAGGACA
CTGGGCACCCACGCTGGATAGGAGTTGAGATGTTATGTAATACTAGATACCCTTAATAAACACATCGAAC
TCACTAGGAAAAGAAGTCGACGGCTTCGCTGGGAGTGCCCAAGAAAGCTACCCTGCCCTCGGCCATCAGA
AGGATCTTGTCAAAGAGCTCAAACAGCTCGGAAGACGGCTGATGAATGGTCAGGATGACGGTCTTGCCCT
TCTGCGACAGCTTCTTCAGCACCTGGACGACGCTGTGGGCGGTAAAGGAGTCCAGTCCGGAGGTGGGCTC
ATCGCAGATCAGAAGCGGCGGATCGGTTAGAGCCTCGGAGGCGAATGCCAGACGCTTCCTTTCTCCGCCG
GACAGACCTTTCACCCTGCCGGGCACACCGATGATCGTGTGCTGACATTTGCTGAGCGAAAGCTCCTGGA
TCACCTGATCCACGCGGGCCACTCGCTGCCGATAGGTCAGATGTCGTGGCATCCGCACCATGGCTTGGAA
AATCAGGTGTTCCCTGGCCGTTAGGGAGCCGATAAAGAGGTCATCCTGCTGGACATAGGCGCACCTGGCC
TGCATCTCCTTGGCGTCCACAGGTTGGCCATTGAGCAGTCGCATCCCGGATGGCGATACTTGGATGCCCT
GCGGCGATCGAAAGGCAAGGGCATTCAGCAGGGTCGTCTTTCCGGCACCGGAACTGCCCATCACGGCCAA
AAGTTCGCCCGGATAGGCCACGCCGCAAACTGAGTTTCAAATTGGTAATTGGACCCTTTATTAAGATTTC
ACACAGATCAGCCGACTGCGAATAGAAACTCACCGTTCTTGAGCAAATGTTTCCTGGGCGCCGGTATGTG
TCGCTCGTTGCAGAATAGTCCGCGTGTCCGGTTGACCAGCTGCCGCCATCCGGAGCCCGGCTGATTGACC
GCCCCAAAGATGTCCATATTGTGCCAGGCATAGGTGAGGTTCTCGGCTAGTTGGCCGCTCCCTGAACCGG
AGTCCTCCGGCGGACTGGGTGGCCGGAGCGTGCCGTAGTTTTTGGCCTGCCCGAAGCCCTGGTTAATGCA
GCTCTGCGAAGCCGCTCCGCTGTCACCCTGCAATGATAGGGGATCTCAAATATCAACTACAAGCGTTATG
CTCATCTAACCCCGAACAAAAAGTACCCCGAAGTATCCTACGAAGTAGGTTTATACTTTTATTTATTTTT
TGTGCATCTAGGATCAGCTTAAAATATCTGGTTGTTATATTTTTTGTAAAAAAGAATATAGTCGAAAATG
AATGCCTTTAGATGTCTTGATCATGATATGATCTCAAAAATTGTCTTATATAGCGAGAACAGCTACCAGA
ATAATCTGTTTCGTGTCACTATTTGTTTGTGCAATTGCGGTTTGGGATTTTTGTGGGTCGCAGTTCTCAC
GCCGCAGACAATTTGATGTTGCAATCGCAGTTCCTATAGATCAAGTGAACTTAAGATGTATGCACATGTA
CTACTCACATTGTTCAGATGCTCGGCAGATGGGTGTTTGCTGCCTCCGCGAATTAATAGCTCCTGATCCT
CTTGGCCCATTGCCGGGATTTTTCACACTTTCCCCTGCTTACCCACCCAAAACCAATCACCACCCCAATC
ACTCAAAAAACAAACAAAAATAAGAAGCGAGAGGAGTTTTGGCACAGCACTTTGTGTTTAATTGATGGCG
TAAACCGCTTGGAGCTTCGTCACGAAACCGCTGACAAAATGCAACTGAAGGCGGACATTGACGCTACGTA
ACGCTACAAACGGTGGCGAAAGAGATAGCGGACGCAGCGGCGAAAGAGACGGCGATATTTCTGTGGACAG
AGAAGGAGGCAAACAGCGCTGACTTTGAGTGGAATGTCATTTTGAGTGAGAGGTAATCGAAAGAACCTGG
TACATCAAATACCCTTGGATCGAAGTAAATTTAAAACTGATCAGATAAGTTCAATGATATCCAGTGCAGT
AAAAAAAAAAAATGTTTTTTTTATCTACTTTCCGCAAAAATGGGTTTTATTAACTTACATACATACTAGA
ATTAGGCCACTAGTGGATCTGGATCTGAATTCATTTTCAACGTCCTCGATAGTATAGTGGTTAGTATCCC
CGCCTGTCACGCGGGAGACCGGGGTTCAATTCCCCGTCGGGGAGAATCTGTGATTCTTTTTTTTTTTCTT
TTACTTTGTTATATAAACAATTTTTGTTTTAATTGAATCTAATTTGCCATTGCTTTTAGGAATCTCAGGC
ATCCAGCAAGCGTTTGTCCGCCGAATCGCCCATCAGTGAAGAAGATCCTGTGGCGGCTACGAAAATCTCC
CCGGCCATGTCGGCCTCCACCTCCAGCGAAAAACCCATCAGCGAGCTGGCCACCTCTGTGCTGACCCACC
GCTTTCCAGACTCCACCTCCTCACCCGGCGAACATGGCCTTGGACGAATGCAGTTGTCGATCCGCTACAG
CGCCCAGCGTCAAAAACTAGACGTGACCATACACAAAATCCAGAAGATACCACTTCGCGATCCCAGCAAT
ATCCCCGATCCGTATGTTAAGCTGTATCTGTTGCCTGGACGCACCAAGGAGTCGAAACGCAAGACGAGCG
TGATCAAGGACAACTGCAACCCCGTCTACGATGCATCCTTTGAGTACCTGATTTCCATTGCCGAACTCAG
GCAGACGGAACTGGAGGTGACGGTGTGCACCCAAAAGGGATTCCTATCCGGCGGTAGTCCCATCATTGGC
ATGGTAGGTACCCGAAAGCAACCCCTTAGTTACAGACACAGCGCGTACGTCCTTCGCATCCTTATGATTC
CCAAGTACATATTCTGCAAGAGTACAGTATATATAGGAAAGATATCCGGGTGAACTTCG
